>Addgene plasmid #246093 | pEGFP-C1-PHF13 | addgene full sequence | sequence record 492686 | Addgene NGS Result
TAGTTATTAATAGTAATCAATTACGGGGTCATTAGTTCATAGCCCATATATGGAGTTCCGCGTTACATAA
CTTACGGTAAATGGCCCGCCTGGCTGACCGCCCAACGACCCCCGCCCATTGACGTCAATAATGACGTATG
TTCCCATAGTAACGCCAATAGGGACTTTCCATTGACGTCAATGGGTGGAGTATTTACGGTAAACTGCCCA
CTTGGCAGTACATCAAGTGTATCATATGCCAAGTACGCCCCCTATTGACGTCAATGACGGTAAATGGCCC
GCCTGGCATTATGCCCAGTACATGACCTTATGGGACTTTCCTACTTGGCAGTACATCTACGTATTAGTCA
TCGCTATTACCATGGTGATGCGGTTTTGGCAGTACATCAATGGGCGTGGATAGCGGTTTGACTCACGGGG
ATTTCCAAGTCTCCACCCCATTGACGTCAATGGGAGTTTGTTTTGGCACCAAAATCAACGGGACTTTCCA
AAATGTCGTAACAACTCCGCCCCATTGACGCAAATGGGCGGTAGGCGTGTACGGTGGGAGGTCTATATAA
GCAGAGCTGGTTTAGTGAACCGTCAGATCCGCTAGCGCTACCGGTCGCCACCATGGTGAGCAAGGGCGAG
GAGCTGTTCACCGGGGTGGTGCCCATCCTGGTCGAGCTGGACGGCGACGTAAACGGCCACAAGTTCAGCG
TGTCCGGCGAGGGCGAGGGCGATGCCACCTACGGCAAGCTGACCCTGAAGTTCATCTGCACCACCGGCAA
GCTGCCCGTGCCCTGGCCCACCCTCGTGACCACCCTGACCTACGGCGTGCAGTGCTTCAGCCGCTACCCC
GACCACATGAAGCAGCACGACTTCTTCAAGTCCGCCATGCCCGAAGGCTACGTCCAGGAGCGCACCATCT
TCTTCAAGGACGACGGCAACTACAAGACCCGCGCCGAGGTGAAGTTCGAGGGCGACACCCTGGTGAACCG
CATCGAGCTGAAGGGCATCGACTTCAAGGAGGACGGCAACATCCTGGGGCACAAGCTGGAGTACAACTAC
AACAGCCACAACGTCTATATCATGGCCGACAAGCAGAAGAACGGCATCAAGGTGAACTTCAAGATCCGCC
ACAACATCGAGGACGGCAGCGTGCAGCTCGCCGACCACTACCAGCAGAACACCCCCATCGGCGACGGCCC
CGTGCTGCTGCCCGACAACCACTACCTGAGCACCCAGTCCGCCCTGAGCAAAGACCCCAACGAGAAGCGC
GATCACATGGTCCTGCTGGAGTTCGTGACCGCCGCCGGGATCACTCTCGGCATGGACGAGCTGTACAAGT
CCGGACTCAGATCTCGAGCTCAAGCTTCGAATTCCATGGACTCTGACTCTTGCGCCGCCGCCTTCCACCC
GGAGGAATACTCCCCCAGTTGCAAGAGGCGCAGGACCGTGGAAGACTTCAACAAATTCTGCACCTTTGTC
TTGGCCTATGCTGGCTACATCCCTTATCCGAAGGAGGAACTCCCTTTAAGGAGCAGCCCCAGCCCTGCTA
ACAGCACTGCTGGTACCATTGACAGCGACGGCTGGGACGCGGGTTTCTCAGACATCGCGTCCTCAGTGCC
CTTGCCAGTCTCTGACCGCTGCTTTAGCCACCTGCAGCCTACTCTCTTGCAGCGAGCCAAGCCCAGTAAC
TTCCTGCTGGACAGAAAGAAAACGGACAAGCTGAAGAAGAAGAAGAAGAGGAAGCGCAGGGACAGTGATG
CGCCTGGGAAAGAGGGGTACAGGGGGGGCTTGCTGAAGCTGGAAGCCGCTGACCCCTACGTGGAGACCCC
CACGAGTCCCACCTTGCAGGATATCCCCCAGGCTCCCAGCGACCCCTGCTCGGGCTGGGACTCCGATACT
CCCTCGAGTGGATCTTGTGCCACTGTGTCACCTGATCAGGTCAAAGAAATAAAAACTGAAGGCAAACGGA
CTATCGTCCGGCAGGGAAAGCAGGTGGTGTTCCGAGATGAGGACAGCACTGGCAATGATGAGGACATCAT
GGTGGACTCAGATGACGATTCCTGGGACCTCGTGACCTGCTTCTGCATGAAGCCATTTGCCGGCCGCCCC
ATGATCGAGTGTAATGAGTGCCACACCTGGATTCACCTGTCCTGTGCGAAAATCCGGAAATCCAATGTTC
CAGAAGTGTTTGTCTGCCAAAAGTGCCGGGACTCCAAGTTTGACATCCGCCGTTCCAACCGCTCGCGGAC
GGGCTCCCGGAAGCTGTTCCTGGACTGACCGGATCCACCGGATCTAGATAACTGATCATAATCAGCCATA
CCACATTTGTAGAGGTTTTACTTGCTTTAAAAAACCTCCCACACCTCCCCCTGAACCTGAAACATAAAAT
GAATGCAATTGTTGTTGTTAACTTGTTTATTGCAGCTTATAATGGTTACAAATAAAGCAATAGCATCACA
AATTTCACAAATAAAGCATTTTTTTCACTGCATTCTAGTTGTGGTTTGTCCAAACTCATCAATGTATCTT
AACGCGTAAATTGTAAGCGTTAATATTTTGTTAAAATTCGCGTTAAATTTTTGTTAAATCAGCTCATTTT
TTAACCAATAGGCCGAAATCGGCAAAATCCCTTATAAATCAAAAGAATAGACCGAGATAGGGT
[37 nt withheld, positions 2654-2690]
AAAGAACGTGGACTCCAACGTCAAAGG
[49 nt withheld, positions 2718-2766]
T
[91 nt withheld, positions 2768-2858]
G
[124 nt withheld, positions 2860-2983]
CAGGTGGCACTTTTCGGGGAAATGTGCGCGGAACCCCTATTTGTTTATTTTTCTAAATACATTCAAATAT
GTATCCGCTCATGAGACAATAACCCTGATAAATGCTTCAATAATATTGAAAAAGGAAGAGTCCTGAGGCG
GAAAGAACCAGCTGTGGAATGTGTGTCAGTTAGGGTGTGGAAAGTCCCCAGGCTCCCCAGCAGGCAGAAG
TATGCAAAGCATGCATCTCAATTAGTCAGCAACCAGGTGTGGAAAGTCCCCAGGCTCCCCAGCAGGCAGA
AGTATGCAAAGCATGCATCTCAATTAGTCAGCAACCATAGTCCCGCCCCTAACTCCGCCCATCCCGCCCC
TAACTCCGCCCAGTTCCGCCCATTCTCCGCCCCATGGCTGACTAATTTTTTTTATTTATGCAGAGGCCGA
GGCCGCCTCGGCCTCTGAGCTATTCCAGAAGTAGTGAGGAGGCTTTTTTGGAGGCCTAGGCTTTTGCAAA
GATCGATCAAGAGACAGGATGAGGATCGTTTCGCATGATTGAACAAGATGGATTGCACGCAGGTTCTCCG
GCCGCTTGGGTGGAGAGGCTATTCGGCTATGACTGGGCACAACAGACAATCGGCTGCTCTGATGCCGCCG
TGTTCCGGCTGTCAGCGCAGGGGCGCCCGGTTCTTTTTGTCAAGACCGACCTGTCCGGTGCCCTGAATGA
ACTGCAAGACGAGGCAGCGCGGCTATCGTGGCTGGCCACGACGGGCGTTCCTTGCGCAGCTGTGCTCGAC
GTTGTCACTGAAGCGGGAAGGGACTGGCTGCTATTGGGCGAAGTGCCGGGGCAGGATCTCCTGTCATCTC
ACCTTGCTCCTGCCGAGAAAGTATCCATCATGGCTGATGCAATGCGGCGGCTGCATACGCTTGATCCGGC
TACCTGCCCATTCGACCACCAAGCGAAACATCGCATCGAGCGAGCACGTACTCGGATGGAAGCCGGTCTT
GTCGATCAGGATGATCTGGACGAAGAGCATCAGGGGCTCGCGCCAGCCGAACTGTTCGCCAGGCTCAAGG
CGAGCATGCCCGACGGCGAGGATCTCGTCGTGACCCATGGCGATGCCTGCTTGCCGAATATCATGGTGGA
AAATGGCCGCTTTTCTGGATTCATCGACTGTGGCCGGCTGGGTGTGGCGGACCGCTATCAGGACATAGCG
TTGGCTACCCGTGATATTGCTGAAGAGCTTGGCGGCGAATGGGCTGACCGCTTCCTCGTGCTTTACGGTA
TCGCCGCTCCCGATTCGCAGCGCATCGCCTTCTATCGCCTTCTTGACGAGTTCTTCTGAGCGGGACTCTG
GGGTTCGAAATGACCGACCAAGCGACGCCCAACCTGCCATCACGAGATTTCGATTCCACCGCCGCCTTCT
ATGAAAGGTTGGGCTTCGGAATCGTTTTCCGGGACGCCGGCTGGATGATCCTCCAGCGCGGGGATCTCAT
GCTGGAGTTCTTCGCCCACCCTAGGGGGAGGCTAACTGAAACACGGAAGGAGACAATACCGGAAGGAACC
CGCGCTATGACGGCAATAAAAAGACAGAATAAAACGCACGGTGTTGGGTCGTTTGTTCATAAACGCGGGG
TTCGGTCCCAGGGCTGGCACTCTGTCGATACCCCACCGAGACCCCATTGGGGCCAATACGCCCGCGTTTC
TTCCTTTTCCCCACCCCACCCCCCAAGTTCGGGTGAAGGCCCAGGGCTCGCAGCCAACGTCGGGGCGGCA
GGCCCTGCCATAGCCTCAGGTTACTCATATATACTTTAGATTGATTTAAAACTTCATTTTTAATTTAAAA
GGATCTAGGTGAAGATCCTTTTTGATAATCTCATGACCAAAATCCCTTAACGTGAGTTTTCGTTCCACTG
AGCGTCAGACCCCGTAGAAAAGATCAAAGGATCTTCTTGAGATCCTTTTTTTCTGCGCGTAATCTGCTGC
TTGCAAACAAAAAAACCACCGCTACCAGCGGTGGTTTGTTTGCCGGATCAAGAGCTACCAACTCTTTTTC
CGAAGGTAACTGGCTTCAGCAGAGCGCAGATACCAAATACTGTTCTTCTAGTGTAGCCGTAGTTAGGCCA
CCACTTCAAGAACTCTGTAGCACCGCCTACATACCTCGCTCTGCTAATCCTGTTACCAGTGGCTGCTGCC
AGTGGCGATAAGTCGTGTCTTACCGGGTTGGACTCAAGACGATAGTTACCGGATAAGGCGCAGCGGTCGG
GCTGAACGGGGGGTTCGTGCACACAGCCCAGCTTGGAGCGAACGACCTACACCGAACTGAGATACCTACA
GCGTGAGCTATGAGAAAGCGCCACGCTTCCCGAAGGGAGAAAGGCGGACAGGTATCCGGTAAGCGGCAGG
GTCGGAACAGGAGAGCGCACGAGGGAGCTTCCAGGGGGAAACGCCTGGTATCTTTATAGTCCTGTCGGGT
TTCGCCACCTCTGACTTGAGCGTCGATTTTTGTGATGCTCGTCAGGGGGGCGGAGCCTATGGAAAAACGC
CAGCAACGCGGCCTTTTTACGGTTCCTGGCCTTTTGCTGGCCTTTTGCTCACATGTTCTTTCCTGCGTTA
TCCCCTGATTCTGTGGATAACCGTATTACCGCCATGCAT
Features (pLannotate 1.2.2; 15 found; start..end, strand, type, name):
     61..364     +  enhancer       CMV enhancer: human cytomegalovirus immediate early enhancer
    365..568     +  promoter       CMV promoter: human cytomegalovirus (CMV) immediate early promoter
    613..1329    +  CDS            EGFP: EGFP is a basic (constitutively fluorescent) green fluorescent protein published in 1996, derived from Aequorea victoria. It is reported to be a rapidly-maturing weak dimer with moderate acid sensitivity.
   1330..1364    +  misc_feature   MCS (fragment): multiple cloning site
   1366..2265    +  CDS            PHF13: PHF13_HUMAN - Experimental evidence at protein level: Swiss-Prot protein existence level 1. Modulates chromatin structure. Required for normal chromosome condensation during the early stages of mitosis. Required for normal chromosome separation during mitosis. From Homo sapiens (Human).
   2293..2377    +  CDS            large T antigen (fragment): large T antigen from SV40 (simian virus 40)
   2400..2521    +  polyA_signal   SV40 poly(A) signal: SV40 polyadenylation signal
   2555..2983    -  rep_origin     f1 ori (sequence partly withheld): f1 bacteriophage origin of replication; arrow indicates direction of (+) strand synthesis
   3010..3114    +  promoter       AmpR promoter: bla
   3116..3473    +  promoter       SV40 promoter: SV40 enhancer and early promoter
   3508..4302    +  CDS            NeoR/KanR: aminoglycoside phosphotransferase from Tn5; aph(3')-II (or nptII); confers resistance to neomycin, kanamycin, and G418 (Geneticin®)
   4323..4475    +  CDS            ble (fragment): BLE_KLEPN - Experimental evidence at protein level: Swiss-Prot protein existence level 1. Binding protein with a strong affinity to the bleomycin family of antibiotics. Binds to CL990; an antimitotic-antibiotic compound. From Klebsiella pneumoniae.
   4534..4581    +  polyA_signal   HSV TK poly(A) signal: herpes simplex virus thymidine kinase polyadenylation signal (Cole and Stacy, 1985)
   4672..4688    -  polyA_signal   bGH poly(A) signal (fragment): bovine growth hormone polyadenylation signal
   4910..5498    +  rep_origin     ori: high-copy-number ColE1/pMB1/pBR322/pUC origin of replication
