[The description below was written by a language model from this plasmid's Addgene catalogue record and pLannotate feature annotations shown in this document.]
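Description:
pEGFP-C1-PHF13 is a mammalian expression plasmid of about 5.6 kb built on the pEGFP-C1 backbone, designed to produce human PHF13 (also known as PHF5 or SPOC1) as a fusion with EGFP. The human cytomegalovirus immediate-early enhancer and promoter drive an EGFP coding sequence. This is followed by a short remnant of the multiple cloning site and then the roughly 900 bp PHF13 open reading frame, so the fluorescent protein sits at the N terminus of PHF13. The catalogue lists the tag as "EGF", which evidently means EGFP given the name, purpose and annotated feature. An SV40 polyadenylation signal terminates the transcript. The small "large T antigen" fragment annotated just upstream of it probably belongs to the SV40-derived sequence around that signal rather than being a functional element. The insert was cloned by restriction enzymes, but the sites used are not recorded.

The plasmid is propagated in E. coli at high copy through a pUC-type ColE1 origin and also carries an f1 origin for single-stranded DNA production. A single Tn5 aminoglycoside phosphotransferase gene provides selection in both hosts. A bacterial bla promoter drives it for kanamycin resistance in bacteria, and the SV40 enhancer and early promoter, with an HSV TK polyadenylation signal, drives it for G418 selection in mammalian cells. The short ble and bGH poly(A) fragments appear to be residual or incidental annotation matches.

PHF13 is annotated as a chromatin structure modulator needed for normal chromosome condensation and separation in mitosis. The construct suits constitutive expression and live or fixed-cell visualisation of the protein, and the associated publication concerns PHF13 oligomerization and chromatin affinity.
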