Addgene plasmid #246093: pEGFP-C1-PHF13
Purpose: Expression of human PHF13 fused to EGFP in mammalian cells
Depositing lab: Sarah Kinkley. Depositing organization: Max Planck Institute for Molecular Genetics. Publication: Differential oligomerization regulates PHF13 chromatin affinity and function. Rossi F, Magalhaes AP, Buschow R, Schubert T, Glaser L, Fontana A, Mai J, Staege H, Grimme A, Will H, Schriener S, Hnisz D, Vingron M, Chiariello AM, Kinkley S. Nucleic Acids Res. 2025 Jun 20;53(12):gkaf572. doi: 10.1093/nar/gkaf572. PubMed 40598901.
Backbone
  Vector backbone: pEGFP_C1
  Vector type: Mammalian Expression
Growth in bacteria
  Bacterial resistance: Kanamycin, 50 μg/mL
  Growth temperature: 37°C
  Growth strain: DH5alpha
  Copy number: High Copy
Gene/Insert
  Gene/Insert name: PHF13
  Species: H. sapiens (human)
  Insert size (bp): 903
  Entrez Gene: PHF13 (a.k.a. PHF5, SPOC1)
  Tag / fusion protein: EGF (N terminal on insert)
  Cloning method: Restriction Enzyme; 5′ cloning site Unspecified (unknown if destroyed)
  Sequencing primers: 5′ CGCAAATGGGCGGTAGGCGTG; 3′ TTTAAAGCAAGTAAAACCTC
Terms and licenses: Academic/Nonprofit Terms; Industry Terms: Not Available to Industry
How to cite: pEGFP-C1-PHF13 was a gift from Sarah Kinkley (Addgene plasmid # 246093 ; http://n2t.net/addgene:246093 ; RRID:Addgene_246093)
