>Addgene plasmid #246093 | pEGFP-C1-PHF13 | depositor partial sequence | sequence record 483940 | Insert FWD
GCAATAAGCAGAGCTGGTTTAGTGAACCGTCAGATCCGCTAGCGCTACCGGTCGCCACCATGGTGAGCAA
GGGCGAGGAGCTGTTCACCGGGGTGGTGCCCATCCTGGTCGAGCTGGACGGCGACGTAAACGGCCACAAG
TTCAGCGTGTCCGGCGAGGGCGAGGGCGATGCCACCTACGGCAAGCTGACCCTGAAGTTCATCTGCACCA
CCGGCAAGCTGCCCGTGCCCTGGCCCACCCTCGTGACCACCCTGACCTACGGCGTGCAGTGCTTCAGCCG
CTACCCCGACCACATGAAGCAGCACGACTTCTTCAAGTCCGCCATGCCCGAAGGCTACGTCCAGGAGCGC
ACCATCTTCTTCAAGGACGACGGCAACTACAAGACCCGCGCCGAGGTGAAGTTCGAGGGCGACACCCTGG
TGAACCGCATCGAGCTGAAGGGCATCGACTTCAAGGAGGACGGCAACATCCTGGGGCACAAGCTGGAGTA
CAACTACAACAGCCACAACGTCTATATCATGGCCGACAAGCAGAAGAACGGCATCAAGGTGAACTTCAAG
ATCCGCCACAACATCGAGGACGGCAGCGTGCAGCTCGCCGACCACTACCAGCAGAACACCCCCATCGGCG
ACGGCCCCGTGCTGCTGCCCGACAACCACTACCTGAGCACCCAGTCCGCCCTGAGCAAAGACCCCAACGA
GAAGCGCGATCACATGGTCCTGCTGGAGTTCGTGACCGCCGCCGGGATCACTCTCGGCATGGACGAGCTG
TACAAGTCCGGACTCAGATCTCGAGCTCAAGCTTCGAATTCCATGGACTCTGACTCTTGCGCCGCCGCCT
TCCACCCGGAGGAATACTCCCCCAGTTGCAAGAGGCGCAGGACCGTGGAAGACTTCAACAAATTCTGCAC
CTTTGTCTTGGCCTATGCTGGCTACATCCCTTATCCGAAGGAGGAACTCCCTTTAAGGAGCAGCCCCAGC
CCTGCTAACAGCACTGCTGGTACCATTGACAGCGACGGCTGGGACGCGGGTTTCTCAGACATCGCGTCCT
CAGTGCCCTTGCCAGTCTCTGACCGCTGCTTTAGCCACCTGCAGCCTACTCTCTTGCAGCGAGCCAAGCC
CAGTAACTTCCTGCTGGACAGAAGAAAACGGACAAGCTGAAAAAAAAAAAAAAAAGAAACCGCAGGGACA
