>Addgene plasmid #246093 | pEGFP-C1-PHF13 | depositor partial sequence | sequence record 483941 | Insert RV
CCGACCATTACCAGCAGAACACCCCCATTGGCGACGGCCCCGTGCTGCTGCCCGACAACCACTACCTGAG
CACCCAGTCCGCCCTGAGCAAAGACCCCAACGAGAAGCGCGATCACATGGTCCTGCTGGAGTTCGTGACC
GCCGCCGGGATCACTCTCGGCATGGACGAGCTGTACAAGTCCGGACTCAGATCTCGAGCTCAAGCTTCGA
ATTCCATGGACTCTGACTCTTGCGCCGCCGCCTTCCACCCGGAGGAATACTCCCCCAGTTGCAAGAGGCG
CAGGACCGTGGAAGACTTCAACAAATTCTGCACCTTTGTCTTGGCCTATGCTGGCTACATCCCTTATCCG
AAGGAGGAACTCCCTTTAAGGAGCAGCCCCAGCCCTGCTAACAGCACTGCTGGTACCATTGACAGCGACG
GCTGGGACGCGGGTTTCTCAGACATCGCGTCCTCAGTGCCCTTGCCAGTCTCTGACCGCTGCTTTAGCCA
CCTGCAGCCTACTCTCTTGCAGCGAGCCAAGCCCAGTAACTTCCTGCTGGACAGAAAGAAAACGGACAAG
CTGAAGAAGAAGAAGAAGAGGAAGCGCAGGGACAGTGATGCGCCTGGGAAAGAGGGGTACAGGGGGGGCT
TGCTGAAGCTGGAAGCCGCTGACCCCTACGTGGAGACCCCCACGAGTCCCACCTTGCAGGATATCCCCCA
GGCTCCCAGCGACCCCTGCTCGGGCTGGGACTCCGATACTCCCTCGAGTGGATCTTGTGCCACTGTGTCA
CCTGATCAGGTCAAAGAAATAAAAACTGAAGGCAAACGGACTATCGTCCGGCAGGGAAAGCAGGTGGTGT
TCCGAGATGAGGACAGCACTGGCAATGATGAGGACATCATGGTGGACTCAGATGACGATTCCTGGGACCT
CGTGACCTGCTTCTGCATGAAGCCATTTGCCGGCCGCCCCATGATCGAGTGTAATGAGTGCCACACCTGG
ATTCACCTGTCCTGTGCGAAAATCCGGAAATCCAATGTTCCAGAAGTGTTTGTCTGCCAAAAGTGCCGGG
ACTCCAAGTTTGACATCCGCCGTTCCAACCGCTCGCGGACGGGCTCCCGGAAGCTGTTCCTGGACTGACC
GGATCCACCGGATCTAGATAACTGATCATATCAGCCACCCC
